Addgene plasmid #18294: T4 Lysozyme 1001A
Depositing lab: Brian Matthews. Depositing organization: University of Oregon.
Backbone
  Vector backbone: pHS1403
  Backbone size w/o insert (bp): 5000
  Vector type: Bacterial Expression
Growth in bacteria
  Bacterial resistance: Ampicillin, 100 μg/mL
  Growth temperature: 37°C
  Growth strain: DH5alpha
  Copy number: High Copy
Gene/Insert
  Gene/Insert name: T4 Lysozyme (alt name: AN40A or DH01)
  Species: Bacteriophage T4
  Insert size (bp): 600
  Mutation: N40A S44A E45A D47A K48A D127A E128A V131A N132A WT*
  GenBank ID: NP_049736
  Entrez Gene: e (a.k.a. T4p123)
  Cloning method: Restriction Enzyme; 5′ cloning site BamHI (not destroyed); 3′ cloning site HindIII (not destroyed)
  Sequencing primers: 5′ na; 3′ GGCGTATCACGAGGCCC
Terms and licenses: Academic/Nonprofit Terms; Industry Terms: Not Available to Industry
Depositor comments: The BamHI site is 27 bp from the ATG and the HindIII site is 115 bp from the stop.
How to cite: T4 Lysozyme 1001A was a gift from Brian Matthews (Addgene plasmid # 18294 ; http://n2t.net/addgene:18294 ; RRID:Addgene_18294)
