[The description below was written by a language model from this plasmid's Addgene catalogue record.]
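Description:
T4 Lysozyme 1001A is a bacterial expression plasmid built on the pHS1403 backbone (about 5 kb without insert) and carrying a multiply substituted variant of bacteriophage T4 lysozyme, the product of phage gene e. It is maintained in E. coli as a high-copy plasmid under ampicillin selection. The record does not give a feature table, so the promoter driving expression, the origin of replication and any other regulatory elements of pHS1403 are not stated here.

The insert is roughly 600 bp and was cloned by restriction digestion between BamHI at the 5′ end and HindIII at the 3′ end, with both sites preserved. According to the depositor's notes, the BamHI site lies 27 bp from the start codon and the HindIII site 115 bp from the stop codon, so the fragment includes short flanking untranslated stretches around the coding sequence. The lysozyme carries nine alanine replacements, N40A, S44A, E45A, D47A, K48A, D127A, E128A, V131A and N132A, introduced in the background designated WT*. That label is conventionally used for the cysteine-free pseudo-wild-type T4 lysozyme, although the record itself does not define it. The substitutions fall into two clusters, at residues 40–48 and 127–132. The variant is also listed under the alternative names AN40A and DH01. No fusion tags or reporters are recorded.

The record does not state an intended use. A clustered multiple-alanine variant in an expression vector is consistent with producing the mutant protein in bacteria to study how sequence simplification affects folding, stability or structure.
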