>Addgene plasmid #18294 | T4 Lysozyme 1001A | addgene partial sequence | sequence record 24082 | 3primeUP
TTNGAAAAGCCCGCTCATTAGGCGGGCTCAGATCTGCTCATGTTTGACAGCTTATCATCGATAAGCTTCG
GCAATAAATTCTTGATATGTTTTCATATGTTTCCTTTAAATATTTTAATTAGTAATTGTCTATTCAAGTA
ATTGTGAATATACTATCACAATTCCAAGAGAAAGTAAACAGCTTTATAGATTTTTATACGCGTCCCAAGT
GCCAGTTCTAAACGTTGTAATGACTCGTTTTGCGCGATTAGGTGTTTGATTATACCATCTACTTTTAGCT
AAGGCAGCTGCTGCCGCAGCCCAGCGTTTTTGTTGAAGCATACGTAAAGAGTTAGTAAATCCTGCCACAC
CGGTTTCTCCCATTTGGAAAACCATATTAATCAATGCAGCGCGACGAACCGCATCAAGAGAATCATAAAC
CGGTTTTAATTTAGCATTTCTCAGAATTCCGCGAACAGCAGCATCAACATCCTGATTAAAGAGTTTTTCA
GCCTCATCTTTTGTAATTACACCATTAGTATTACGCCCAATAGCTGCAGCTAATGCAGCTTTAGCAGCAG
CAAGTGATGGACTTTTTGTAAGCAAATGACCGATGCCAATAGTGTAATAGCCTTCTGTGTCTTTATAGAT
TTTAAGTCTAAGACCTTCATCTATACGTAACATTTCAAATATATTCATAATACCTCCTAAGCATCGATGG
ATCCTGTTTCCTGTGTGAAATTGTTATCCGCTCACAATTCCACACATTATACGAGCCGATGATTAATTGT
CAACAGGGGGATGGGGAGTAAGCTGATCCTGTTTCCTGTGTGAAATTGTTATCCGCTCACAATTCCACAC
ATTATACGAGCCGATGATTAATTGTCAACAGGGGGATGGGGAGTAAGCTCATCGATGGATCGATCNGGTT
TCCNGGGGGGAAATTGTTATCCGCTCACAATTCCNCACATTATACGAGCCGGAAGCATAAAGNGTAAAGC
CCNGGGGGGGCCTAAAGNNGGGAGCTAACNTTACNTTAATTGGGTTGCGCCCCCCGGCCCGCNTTTCCAG
TCGGGGAAACCTGNTCGNGNCCAGGACACCATCGAA
